Addgene plasmid #31043: pNK8
Depositing lab: Adam Bogdanove & Daniel Voytas. Depositing organization: University of Minnesota. Publication: Efficient design and assembly of custom TALEN and other TAL effector-based constructs for DNA targeting. Cermak T, Doyle EL, Christian M, Wang L, Zhang Y, Schmidt C, Baller JA, Somia NV, Bogdanove AJ, Voytas DF. Nucleic Acids Res. 2011 Jul;39(12):e82. doi: 10.1093/nar/gkr218 PubMed 21493687.
Backbone
  Vector backbone: pTC14
  Backbone size w/o insert (bp): 2989
Growth in bacteria
  Bacterial resistance: Tetracycline, 10 μg/mL
  Growth temperature: 37°C
  Growth strain: DH5alpha
  Growth instructions: Top10/LB+antibiotics
  Copy number: High Copy
Gene/Insert
  Gene/Insert name: repeat NK8
  Species: Xanthamonas oryzae
  Insert size (bp): 118
  Cloning method: Restriction Enzyme; 5′ cloning site XbaI (not destroyed); 3′ cloning site XhoI (not destroyed)
  Sequencing primers: 5′ pTC14_F2 (caagcctgattgggagaaaa)
Terms and licenses: Academic/Nonprofit Terms; Industry Terms: Not Available to Industry
Depositor comments: IMPORTANT NOTE!: Restriction digests show that the pNK series of plasmids is actually about 2.5kb, not 3.1kb as the sequence-based map below suggests. All important features are present in the plasmid and the construct should function as reported despite this size discrepancy.
How to cite: pNK8 was a gift from Adam Bogdanove & Daniel Voytas (Addgene plasmid # 31043 ; http://n2t.net/addgene:31043 ; RRID:Addgene_31043)
