[The description below was written by a language model from this plasmid's Addgene catalogue record and pLannotate feature annotations shown in this document.]
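Description:
pNK8 is a small, high-copy bacterial cloning plasmid that serves as a module vector in the Golden Gate TALEN and TAL effector assembly system. It is built on the pTC14 backbone and carries a single 118 bp TAL effector repeat, "repeat NK8", derived from Xanthomonas oryzae and cloned between XbaI and XhoI sites that both remain intact. In the naming convention of this system, NK denotes the repeat-variable diresidue that determines which DNA base the repeat recognises, and the number indicates the position the module is designed to occupy in an ordered array. The record does not spell out this convention or the flanking assembly sites. There is no expression cassette for the repeat. The plasmid is simply a source of one building block that is combined with other repeat modules to assemble custom DNA-binding arrays for TALENs or other TAL effector fusions.

The plasmid is propagated in E. coli from a ColE1/pUC-type origin and selected with tetracycline, through a tet promoter driving the TcR efflux protein gene. The feature table also picks up short remnants with no evident function here: fragments of lacI, an RSF origin and a kanamycin resistance gene, a T7 promoter, and rrnB T1 and T2 terminators. These are probably leftovers from the backbone's construction. The repeat insert itself is not annotated in the automated feature table. The depositors note a size discrepancy: the sequence-based map is about 3.1 kb, whereas restriction digests indicate the pNK plasmids are actually about 2.5 kb. They state that all important features are present and that the construct functions as reported.
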