Features (pLannotate 1.2.2; 10 found; start..end, strand, type, name):
      1..54      -  CDS            lacI (fragment): lac repressor; lacI; The lac repressor binds to the lac operator to inhibit transcription in E. coli. This inhibition can be relieved by adding lactose or isopropyl-β-D-thiogalactopyranoside (IPTG).
     56..180     -  rep_origin     RSF ori (fragment): Plasmids containing the RSF 1030 origin of replication can be propagated in E. coli cells that contain additional plasmids with compatible origins.
    196..224     +  promoter       tet promoter: E. coli promoter for tetracycline efflux protein gene
    272..1462    +  CDS            TcR: tetracycline efflux protein; tet; confers resistance to tetracycline
   1560..1634    +  CDS            KanR (fragment): aminoglycoside phosphotransferase; aphA-3; confers resistance to kanamycin
   1637..1655    -  promoter       T7 promoter: promoter for bacteriophage T7 RNA polymerase
   1962..2550    +  rep_origin     ori: high-copy-number ColE1/pMB1/pBR322/pUC origin of replication
   2733..2825    +  CDS            lacI (fragment): lac repressor; lacI; The lac repressor binds to the lac operator to inhibit transcription in E. coli. This inhibition can be relieved by adding lactose or isopropyl-β-D-thiogalactopyranoside (IPTG).
   2880..2907    -  terminator     rrnB T2 terminator: transcription terminator T2 from the E. coli rrnB gene
   3039..3082    +  terminator     rrnB T1 terminator: Escherichia coli rrnB; transcription terminator T1 from the E. coli rrnB gene
>Addgene plasmid #31043 | pNK8 | depositor full sequence | sequence record 14192 | Author sequence
CTGCATTAATGAATCGGCCAACGCGCGGGGAGAGGCGGTTTGCGTATTGGGCGCTCTTCCGCTTCCTCGC
TCACTGACTCGCTGCGCTCGGTCGTTCGGCTGCGGCGAGCGGTATCAGCTCACTCAAAGGCGGTAATACG
GTTATCCACAGAATCAGGGGATAACGCAGGAAAGAACATGAATTAATTCTCATGTTTGACAGCTTATCAT
CGATTAGCTTTAATGCGGTAGTTTATCACAGTTAAATTGCTAACGCAGTCAGGCACCGTGTATGAAATCT
AACAATGCGCTCATCGTCATCCTCGGCACCGTCACCCTGGATGCTGTAGGCATAGGCTTGGTTATGCCGG
TACTGCCGGGCCTCTTGCGGGATATCGTCCATTCCGACAGCATCGCCAGTCACTATGGCGTGCTGCTAGC
GCTATATGCGTTGATGCAATTTCTATGCGCACCCGTTCTCGGAGCACTGTCCGACCGCTTTGGCCGCCGC
CCAGTCCTGCTCGCTTCGCTACTTGGAGCCACTATCGACTACGCGATCATGGCGACCACACCCGTCCTGT
GGATTCTCTACGCCGGACGCATCGTGGCCGGCATCACCGGCGCCACAGGTGCGGTTGCTGGCGCCTATAT
CGCCGACATCACCGATGGGGAAGATCGGGCTCGCCACTTCGGGCTCATGAGCGCTTGTTTCGGCGTGGGT
ATGGTGGCAGGCCCCGTGGCCGGGGGACTGTTGGGCGCCATCTCCTTACATGCACCATTCCTTGCGGCGG
CGGTGCTCAACGGCCTCAACCTACTACTGGGCTGCTTCCTAATGCAGGAGTCGCATAAGGGAGAGCGCCG
ACCCATGCCCTTGAGAGCCTTCAACCCAGTCAGCTCCTTCCGGTGGGCGCGGGGCATGACTATCGTCGCC
GCACTTATGACTGTCTTCTTTATCATGCAACTCGTAGGACAGGTGCCGGCAGCGCTCTGGGTCATTTTCG
GCGAGGACCGCTTTCGCTGGAGCGCGACGATGATCGGCCTGTCGCTTGCGGTATTCGGAATCTTGCACGC
CCTCGCTCAAGCCTTCGTCACTGGTCCCGCCACCAAACGTTTCGGCGAGAAGCAGGCCATTATCGCCGGC
ATGGCGGCCGACGCGCTGGGCTACGTCTTGCTGGCGTTCGCGACGCGAGGCTGGATGGCCTTCCCCATTA
TGATTCTTCTCGCTTCCGGCGGCATCGGGATGCCCGCGTTGCAGGCCATGCTGTCCAGGCAGGTAGATGA
CGACCATCAGGGACAGCTTCAAGGATCGCTCGCGGCTCTTACCAGCCTAACTTCGATCATTGGACCGCTG
ATCGTCACGGCGATTTATGCCGCCTCGGCGAGCACATGGAACGGGTTGGCATGGATTGTAGGCGCCGCCC
TATACCTTGTCTGCCTCCCCGCGTTGCGTCGCGGTGCATGGAGCCGGGCCACCTCGACCTGAATGGAAGC
CGGCGGCACCTCGCTAACGGATTCACCACTCCAAGAATTGGAGCCAATCAATTCTTGCGGAGAACTGTGA
ATGCGCAAACCAACCCTTGATCGGGGAAGAACAGTATGTCGAGCTATTTTTTGACTTACTGGGGATCAAG
CCTGATTGGGAGAAAATAAAATATCCCCTATAGTGAGTCGTATTACATGGTCATAGCTGTTTCCTGGCAG
CTCTGGCCCGTGTCTCAAAATCTCTGATGTTACATTGCACAAGATAAAAATATATCATCATGCCTCCTCT
AGAGGTCTCCGAAACGGTGCAGCGGCTGTTGCCGGTGCTGTGCCAGGACCATGGCCTGACCCCGGACCAA
GTGGTGGCTATCGCCAGCAACAAGGGCGGCAAGCAAGCGCTCGAAGAGACCCTCGAGCCACCCATGACCA
AAATCCCTTAACGTGAGTTACGCGTCGTTCCACTGAGCGTCAGACCCCGTAGAAAAGATCAAAGGATCTT
CTTGAGATCCTTTTTTTCTGCGCGTAATCTGCTGCTTGCAAACAAAAAAACCACCGCTACCAGCGGTGGT
TTGTTTGCCGGATCAAGAGCTACCAACTCTTTTTCCGAAGGTAACTGGCTTCAGCAGAGCGCAGATACCA
AATACTGTTCTTCTAGTGTAGCCGTAGTTAGGCCACCACTTCAAGAACTCTGTAGCACCGCCTACATACC
TCGCTCTGCTAATCCTGTTACCAGTGGCTGCTGCCAGTGGCGATAAGTCGTGTCTTACCGGGTTGGACTC
AAGACGATAGTTACCGGATAAGGCGCAGCGGTCGGGCTGAACGGGGGGTTCGTGCACACAGCCCAGCTTG
GAGCGAACGACCTACACCGAACTGAGATACCTACAGCGTGAGCTATGAGAAAGCGCCACGCTTCCCGAAG
GGAGAAAGGCGGACAGGTATCCGGTAAGCGGCAGGGTCGGAACAGGAGAGCGCACGAGGGAGCTTCCAGG
GGGAAACGCCTGGTATCTTTATAGTCCTGTCGGGTTTCGCCACCTCTGACTTGAGCGTCGATTTTTGTGA
TGCTCGTCAGGGGGGCGGAGCCTATGGAAAAACGCCAGCAACGCGGCCTTTTTACGGTTCCTGGCCTTTT
GCTGGCCTTTTGCTCACATGTTCTTTCCTGCGTTATCCCCTGATTCTGTGGATAACCGTATTACCGCCTT
TGAGTGAGCTGATACCGCTCGCCGCAGCCGAACGACCGAGCGCAGCGAGTCAGTGAGCGAGGAAGCGGAA
GAGCGCCCAATACGCAAACCGCCTCTCCCCGCGCGTTGGCCGATTCATTAATGCAGCTGGCACGACAGGT
TTCCCGACTGGAAAGCGGGCAGTGAGCGCAACGCAATTAATACGCGTACCGCTAGCCAGGAAGAGTTTGT
AGAAACGCAAAAAGGCCATCCGTCAGGATGGCCTTCTGCTTAGTTTGATGCCTGGCAGTTTATGGCGGGC
GTCCTGCCCGCCACCCTCCGGGCCGTTGCTTCACAACGTTCAAATCCGCTCCCGGCGGATTTGTCCTACT
CAGGAGAGCGTTCACCGACAAACAACAGATAAAACGAAAGGCCCAGTCTTCCGACTGAGCCTTTCGTTTT
ATTTGATGCCTGGCAGTTCCCTACTCTCGCGTT
