>Addgene plasmid #31043 | pNK8 | addgene partial sequence | sequence record 35534 | 31043 with pTC14_F2 (caagcctgattgggagaaaa)
ATTACATGGTCATAGCTGTTTCCTGGCAGCTCTGGCCCGTGTCTCAAAATCTCTGATGTTACATTGCACA
AGATAAAAATATATCATCATGCCTCCTCTAGAGGTCTCCGAAACGGTGCAGCGGCTGTTGCCGGTGCTGT
GCCAGGACCATGGCCTGACCCCGGACCAAGTGGTGGCTATCGCCAGCAACAAGGGCGGCAAGCAAGCGCT
CGAAGAGACCCTCGAGCCACCCATGACCAAAATCCCTTAACGTGAGTTACGCGTCGTTCCACTGAGCGTC
AGACCCCGTAGAAAAGATCAAAGGATCTTCTTGAGATCCTTTTTTTCTGCGCGTAATCTGCTGCTTGCAA
ACAAAAAAACCACCGCTACCAGCGGTGGTTTGTTTGCCGGATCAAGAGCTACCAACTCTTTTTCCGAAGG
TAACTGGCTTCAGCAGAGCGCAGATACCAAATACTGTTCTTCTAGTGTAGCCGTAGTTAGGCCACCACTT
CAAGAACTCTGTAGCACCGCCTACATACCTCGCTCTGCTAATCCTGTTACCAGTGGCTGCTGCCAGTGGC
GATAAGTCGTGTCTTACCGGGTTGGACTCAAGACGATAGTTACCGGATAAGGCGCAGCGGTCGGGCTGAA
CGGGGGGTTCGTGCACACAGCCCAGCTTGGAGCGAACGACCTACACCGAACTGAGATACCTACAGCGTGA
GCTATGAGAAAGCGCCACGCTTCCCGAAGGGAGAAAGGCGGACAGGTATCCGGTAAGCGGCAGGGTCGGA
ACAGGAGAGCGCACGA
